>Addgene plasmid #23259 | pIRESneo-MPG(N169D) | addgene partial sequence | sequence record 29120 | 23259 with T7
TCACCCCCGCTTTGCAGATGAAGAAACCAAAGCAGTTTTGCCGACGGATGGGGCAAAAGAAGCAGCGACC
AGCTAGAGCAGGGCAGCCACACAGCTCGTCCGACGCAGCCCAGGCACCTGCAGAGCAGCCACACAGCTCG
TCCGATGCAGCCCAGGCACCTTGCCCCAGGGAGCGCTGCTTGGGACCGCCCACCACTCCGGGCCCATACC
GCAGCATCTATTTCTCAAGCCCAAAGGGCCACCTTACCCGACTGGGGTTGGAGTTCTTCGACCAGCCGGC
AGTCCCCCTGGCCCGGGCATTTCTGGGACAGGTCCTAGTCCGGCGACTTCCTAATGGCACAGAACTCCGA
GGCCGCATCGTGGAGACCGAGGCATACCTGGGGCCAGAGGATGAAGCCGCCCACTCAAGGGGTGGCCGGC
AGACCCCCCGCAACCGAGGCATGTTCATGAAGCCGGGGACCCTGTACGTGTACATCATTTACGGCATGTA
CTTCTGCATGGACATCT
