>Addgene plasmid #23259 | pIRESneo-MPG(N169D) | addgene partial sequence | sequence record 29121 | 23259 wtih IRES-R
GACAACGCACACCGGCCTTATTCCAAGCGGCTTCGGCCAGTAACGTTAGGGGGGGGGGAGGGAGAGGGGG
GGGGGGGAGAGGGGCGGAATTGGCCGCCCTAAATGCATGCTCGACCTGCAGTTGGACCTGGGAGTGGACA
CCTGTGGAGAGAAAGGCAAAGTGGATGTCATTGTCACTCAAGTGTATGGCCAGATCTCAAGCCTGCCACA
CCTCAAGCTTGACAACAAAAAGATTGTCTTTTCTGACCAGATGGACGCGGCCACCCTCAAAGGCATCACC
GCGGGCCAGGTGAATATCAAATCCTCCTCGTTTTTGGAAACTGACAATCTTAGCGCANAAGTCATGCCCG
CTTTTGAGAGGGAGTACTCACCCCAACAGCTGGCCCTCGCAGACAGCGAATTAATTCCAGCACACTGGCG
GCCGTTACTAGTGGATCCACTGAATTCCGTCGACGCGGCCGCANATTCNAGTCANGCCTGTGTGTCCTGC
TCAGCCACTCTGTCGACCACACTGACCCNNGGNCTGCCCCGGACATAGAANCGGAGGGGTTTCCGGGCCC
ACTCCCCTGCATGGNCGANGCCCACCCGGGCTGCTGCCACTACAGCCGGNTCACTGGGCTCCANGGGACC
ACGCTCCAGCCATACAGCTTCATCCTGTGCCNGTCCCTCTGGTC
