[The description below was written by a language model from this plasmid's Addgene catalogue record.]
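Description:
pIRESneo-MPG(N169D) is a mammalian expression plasmid built on the commercial pIRESneo backbone (about 5.3 kb without insert) and carrying a roughly 0.9 kb insert encoding human N-methylpurine DNA glycosylase (MPG, also known as AAG or APNG) with an N169D amino-acid substitution. It is propagated in E. coli as a high-copy plasmid under ampicillin selection, and transfected mammalian cells are selected with G418 through the neomycin resistance marker. The insert was placed in the vector by restriction enzyme cloning. No epitope tag or fusion partner is listed.

No feature table is provided, so the promoter and other regulatory elements are not explicitly stated for this construct. As the backbone name indicates, vectors of this type are bicistronic: the gene of interest sits upstream of an internal ribosome entry site (IRES) that drives translation of the neomycin resistance gene from the same transcript. Because both coding regions share one mRNA, cells that survive G418 selection are very likely to express the cloned gene as well, which makes the design convenient for generating stable expressing cell pools or lines.

MPG is the glycosylase that initiates base excision repair by removing alkylated purine bases from DNA. The record does not describe the functional consequence of the N169D change, so the mutant's intended role, for example as a comparison to wild-type MPG, can only be inferred. The associated publication concerns base excision repair-dependent cell death in response to DNA damage and its regulation by bioenergetic metabolites. This is consistent with use of the plasmid to express the MPG variant in human cells and examine how glycosylase status affects repair and cell survival.
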