Addgene plasmid #23259: pIRESneo-MPG(N169D)
Depositing lab: Robert Sobol. Depositing organization: University of Pittsburgh (University, School of Medicine, and Cancer Institute). Publication: Bioenergetic metabolites regulate base excision repair-dependent cell death in response to DNA damage. Tang JB, Goellner EM, Wang XH, Trivedi RN, St Croix CM, Jelezcova E, Svilar D, Brown AR, Sobol RW. Mol Cancer Res. 2010 Jan;8(1):67-79. doi: 10.1158/1541-7786.MCR-09-0411. Epub 2010 Jan 12. PubMed 20068071.
Backbone
  Vector backbone: pIRESneo
  Backbone manufacturer: Clontech
  Backbone size w/o insert (bp): 5300
  Vector type: Mammalian Expression
  Selectable markers: Neomycin (select with G418)
Growth in bacteria
  Bacterial resistance: Ampicillin, 100 μg/mL
  Growth temperature: 37°C
  Growth strain: DH5alpha
  Copy number: High Copy
Gene/Insert
  Gene/Insert name: N-methylpurine DNA glycosylase (N169D) (alt name: MPG (N169D))
  Species: H. sapiens (human)
  Insert size (bp): 907
  Mutation: N169D
  GenBank ID: NP_002425
  Entrez Gene: MPG (a.k.a. AAG, ADPG, APNG, CRA36.1, MDG, Mid1, PIG11, PIG16, anpg)
  Cloning method: Restriction Enzyme
  Sequencing primers: 5′ N/A
Terms and licenses: Academic/Nonprofit Terms; Industry Terms: Not Available to Industry
How to cite: pIRESneo-MPG(N169D) was a gift from Robert Sobol (Addgene plasmid # 23259 ; http://n2t.net/addgene:23259 ; RRID:Addgene_23259)
